>Addgene plasmid #53661 | NEK1A-c011 | depositor partial sequence | sequence record 83788 | insert sequence
ATGCACCATCATCATCATCATTCTTCTGGTGTAGATCTGGGTACCGAGAACCTGTACTTCCAATCCATGG
AGAAGTATGTTAGACTACAGAAGATTGGAGAAGGTTCATTTGGAAAAGCCATTCTTGTTAAATCTACAGA
AGATGGCAGACAGTATGTTATCAAGGAAATTAACATCTCAAGAATGTCCAGTAAAGAAAGAGAAGAATCA
AGGAGAGAAGTTGCAGTATTGGCAAACATGAAGCATCCAAATATTGTCCAGTATAGAGAATCATTTGAAG
AAAATGGCTCTCTCTACATAGTAATGGATTACTGTGAGGGAGGGGATCTGTTTAAGCGAATAAATGCTCA
GAAAGGCGTTTTGTTTCAAGAGGATCAGATTTTGGACTGGTTTGTACAGATATGTTTGGCCCTGAAACAT
GTACATGATAGAAAAATTCTTCATCGAGACATTAAATCTCAGAACATATTTTTAACTAAAGATGGAACAG
TACAACTTGGAGATTTTGGAATTGCTAGAGTTCTTAATAGTACTGTAGAGCTGGCTCGAGCTTGCATAGG
GACCCCATACTACTTGTCACCTGAAATCTGTGAAAACAAACCTTACAATAATAAAAGTGACATTTGGGCT
CTGGGGTGTGTCCTTTATGAGCTGTGTACACTTAAACATGCTTTTGAAGCTGGCAGTATGAAAAACCTGG
TACTGAAGATAATATCTGGATCTTTTCCACCTGTGTCTTTGCATTATTCCTATGATCTCCGCAGTTTGGT
GTCTCAGTTATTTAAAAGAAATCCTAGGGATAGACCATCAGTCAACTCCATATTGGAGAAAGGTTTTATA
GCCAAACGCATTGAAAAGTTTCTCTCTCCTCAGCTTATTGCAGAAGAATTTTGTCTAAAAACATTTTCGA
AGTTTGGATCACAGCCTATACCAGCTAAAAGACCAGCTTCAGGACAAAACTCGATTTCTGTTATGCCTGC
TCAGAAAATTACAAAGCCTGCCGCTAAATATGGAATACCTTTAGCATATAAGAAATATGGAGATAAAAAA
TGACAGTAAAGGTGGATACGGATCCGAA
