>Addgene plasmid #53661 | NEK1A-c011 | addgene partial sequence | sequence record 86640 | T7 5'-TAATACGACTCACTATAGGG-3'
GAAATAATTTTGTTTAACTTTAAGAAGGAGATATACATATGCACCATCATCATCATCATTCTTCTGGTGT
AGATCTGGGTACCGAGAACCTGTACTTCCAATCCATGGAGAAGTATGTTAGACTACAGAAGATTGGAGAA
GGTTCATTTGGAAAAGCCATTCTTGTTAAATCTACAGAAGATGGCAGACAGTATGTTATCAAGGAAATTA
ACATCTCAAGAATGTCCAGTAAAGAAAGAGAAGAATCAAGGAGAGAAGTTGCAGTATTGGCAAACATGAA
GCATCCAAATATTGTCCAGTATAGAGAATCATTTGAAGAAAATGGCTCTCTCTACATAGTAATGGATTAC
TGTGAGGGAGGGGATCTGTTTAAGCGAATAAATGCTCAGAAAGGCGTTTTGTTTCAAGAGGATCAGATTT
TGGACTGGTTTGTACAGATATGTTTGGCCCTGAAACATGTACATGATAGAAAAATTCTTCATCGAGACAT
TAAATCTCAGAACATATTTTTAACTAAAGATGGAACAGTACAACTTGGAGATTTTGGAATTGCTAGAGTT
CTTAATAGTACTGTAGAGCTGGCTCGAGCTTGCATAGGGACCCCATACTACTTGTCACCTGAAATCTGTG
AAAACAAACCTTACAATAATAAAAGTGACATTTGGGCTCTGGGGTGTGTCCTTTATGAGCTGTGTACACT
TAAACATGCTTTTGAAGCTGGCAGTATGAAAAACCTGGTACTGAAGATAATATCTGGATCTTTTCCACCT
GTGTCTTTGCATTATTCCTATGATCTCCGCAGTTTGGTGTCTCAGTTATTTAAAAGAAATCCTAGGGATA
GACCATCAGTCAACTCCATATTGGAGAAAGGTTTTATAGCCAAACGCATTGAAAAGTTTCTCTCTCCTCA
GCTTATTGCAGAAGAATTTTGTCTAAAAACATTTTCGAAGTTTGGATCACAGCCTATACCAGCTAAAAGA
CCAGCTTCAGGACAAAACTCGATTTCTGTTATGCCTGCTCAGAAAATTACAAAGCCTGCCGCTAAATATG
GAATACCTTTAGCATATAAGAAATATGGAGATAAAAAATGAC
