[The description below was written by a language model from this plasmid's Addgene catalogue record.]
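Description:
NEK1A-c011 is a bacterial expression plasmid built on pNIC28-Bsa4, a pET28-derived vector designed for high-throughput ligation-independent cloning. It is maintained in E. coli as a high-copy plasmid under kanamycin selection. A general cloning strain is used for propagation, while a BL21(DE3)-type strain supplying T7 RNA polymerase is recommended for expression. The suggested strain also co-expresses lambda phosphatase, a common choice for producing kinases in a uniformly dephosphorylated state. The parent vector carries a SacB stuffer fragment between BsaI sites. Cutting with BsaI and treating with T4 DNA polymerase creates the single-stranded overhangs needed to anneal an insert. Replacing the stuffer removes sucrose sensitivity, which allows counter-selection against uncut vector.

The insert is derived from NEK1A, which by its name corresponds to NIMA-related kinase 1, although the record does not state the species. It sits under a T7 promoter with lac operator control, so expression is inducible, and a T7 terminator lies downstream, as indicated by the sequencing primer sites. The protein carries an N-terminal hexahistidine tag followed by a TEV protease site, which allows metal-affinity purification and later removal of the tag. The depositor notes that the construct was designed for structure determination and may not contain the full open reading frame, meaning it is likely a truncated, crystallisation-oriented fragment. The exact residue boundaries are not given in the record. The comments link it to a deposited crystal structure, consistent with its use for recombinant protein production in structural and biochemical studies.
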