Addgene plasmid #53661: NEK1A-c011
Purpose: bacterial expression plasmid
Depositing lab: Nicola Burgess-Brown. Depositing organization: University of Oxford.
Backbone
  Vector backbone: pNIC28-Bsa4
  Backbone manufacturer: SGC
  Vector type: Bacterial Expression
Growth in bacteria
  Bacterial resistance: Kanamycin, 50 μg/mL
  Growth temperature: 37°C
  Growth strain: Mach1
  Growth instructions: BL21(DE3)-R3-lambda-PPase is recommended for expression
  Copy number: High Copy
Gene/Insert
  Gene/Insert name: NEK1A (alt name: gi|41872673)
  Mutation: Bacterial expression for structure determination; may not be full ORF, see comments
  Tag / fusion protein: His6-TEV (N terminal on insert)
  Cloning method: Ligation Independent Cloning
  Sequencing primers: 5′ T7; 3′ T7-term
Terms and licenses: Academic/Nonprofit Terms; Industry Terms: Not Available to Industry
Depositor comments: T7/lac regulated, N-terminal His-tag, TEV, LIC cloning using BsaI cleavage/T4 polymerase, SacB stuffer fragment, pET28 backbone. http://www.thesgc.org/structures/4APC/
How to cite: NEK1A-c011 was a gift from Nicola Burgess-Brown (Addgene plasmid # 53661 ; http://n2t.net/addgene:53661 ; RRID:Addgene_53661)
